>Addgene plasmid #226170 | CRaf-IRES-pErk reporter | addgene full sequence | sequence record 451887 | Addgene NGS Result
CTGGTAACAGGATTAGCAGAGCGAGGTATGTAGGCGGTGCTACAGAGTTCTTGAAGTGGTGGCCTAACTA
CGGCTACACTAGAAGAACAGTATTTGGTATCTGCGCTCTGCTGAAGCCAGTTACCTTCGGAAAAAGAGTT
GGTAGCTCTTGATCCGGCAAACAAACCACCGCTGGTAGCGGTGGTTTTTTTGTTTGCAAGCAGCAGATTA
CGCGCAGAAAAAAAGGATCTCAAGAAGATCCTTTGATCTTTTCTACGGGGTCTGACGCTCAGTGGAACGA
AAACTCACGTTAAGGGATTTTGGTCATGAGATTATCAAAAAGGATCTTCACCTAGATCCTTTTAAATTAA
AAATGAAGTTTTAAATCAATCTAAAGTATATATGAGTAAACTTGGTCTGACAGTTACCAATGCTTAATCA
GTGAGGCACCTATCTCAGCGATCTGTCTATTTCGTTCATCCATAGTTGCCTGACTCCCCGTCGTGTAGAT
AACTACGATACGGGAGGGCTTACCATCTGGCCCCAGTGCTGCAATGATACCGCGAGACCCACGCTCACCG
GCTCCAGATTTATCAGCAATAAACCAGCCAGCCGGAAGGGCCGAGCGCAGAAGTGGTCCTGCAACTTTAT
CCGCCTCCATCCAGTCTATTAATTGTTGCCGGGAAGCTAGAGTAAGTAGTTCGCCAGTTAATAGTTTGCG
CAACGTTGTTGCCATTGCTACAGGCATCGTGGTGTCACGCTCGTCGTTTGGTATGGCTTCATTCAGCTCC
GGTTCCCAACGATCAAGGCGAGTTACATGATCCCCCATGTTGTGCAAAAAAGCGGTTAGCTCCTTCGGTC
CTCCGATCGTTGTCAGAAGTAAGTTGGCCGCAGTGTTATCACTCATGGTTATGGCAGCACTGCATAATTC
TCTTACTGTCATGCCATCCGTAAGATGCTTTTCTGTGACTGGTGAGTACTCAACCAAGTCATTCTGAGAA
TAGTGTATGCGGCGACCGAGTTGCTCTTGCCCGGCGTCAATACGGGATAATACCGCGCCACATAGCAGAA
CTTTAAAAGTGCTCATCATTGGAAAACGTTCTTCGGGGCGAAAACTCTCAAGGATCTTACCGCTGTTGAG
ATCCAGTTCGATGTAACCCACTCGTGCACCCAACTGATCTTCAGCATCTTTTACTTTCACCAGCGTTTCT
GGGTGAGCAAAAACAGGAAGGCAAAATGCCGCAAAAAAGGGAATAAGGGCGACACGGAAATGTTGAATAC
TCATACTCTTCCTTTTTCAATATTATTGAAGCATTTATCAGGGTTATTGTCTCATGAGCGGATACATATT
TGAATGTATTTAGAAAAATAAACAAATAGGGGTTCCGCGCACATTTCCCCGAAAAGTGCCACCTGACGTC
GACGGATCGGGAGATCTCCCGATCCCCTATGGTGCACTCTCAGTACAATCTGCTCTGATGCCGCATAGTT
AAGCCAGTATCTGCTCCCTGCTTGTGTGTTGGAGGTCGCTGAGTAGTGCGCGAGCAAAATTTAAGCTACA
ACAAGGCAAGGCTTGACCGACAATTGCATGAAGAATCTGCTTAGGGTTAGGCGTTTTGCGCTGCTTCGCG
ATGTACGGGCCAGATATACGCGTTGACATTGATTATTGACTAGTTATTAATAGTAATCAATTACGGGGTC
ATTAGTTCATAGCCCATATATGGAGTTCCGCGTTACATAACTTACGGTAAATGGCCCGCCTGGCTGACCG
CCCAACGACCCCCGCCCATTGACGTCAATAATGACGTATGTTCCCATAGTAACGCCAATAGGGACTTTCC
ATTGACGTCAATGGGTGGAGTATTTACGGTAAACTGCCCACTTGGCAGTACATCAAGTGTATCATATGCC
AAGTACGCCCCCTATTGACGTCAATGACGGTAAATGGCCCGCCTGGCATTATGCCCAGTACATGACCTTA
TGGGACTTTCCTACTTGGCAGTACATCTACGTATTAGTCATCGCTATTACCATGGTGATGCGGTTTTGGC
AGTACATCAATGGGCGTGGATAGCGGTTTGACTCACGGGGATTTCCAAGTCTCCACCCCATTGACGTCAA
TGGGAGTTTGTTTTGGCACCAAAATCAACGGGACTTTCCAAAATGTCGTAACAACTCCGCCCCATTGACG
CAAATGGGCGGTAGGCGTGTACGGTGGGAGGTCTATATAAGCAGAGCTCTCCCTATCAGTGATAGAGATC
TCCCTATCAGTGATAGAGATCGTCGACGAGCTCGTTTAGTGAACCGTCAGATCGCCTGGAGACGCCATCC
ACGCTGTTTTGACCTCCATAGAAGACACCGGGACCGATCCAGCCTCCGGACTCTAGCGTTTAAACTTAAG
CTTGCCGCCACCATGGAACAAAAACTCATCTCAGAAGAGGATCTCGGTGGCAGCGGTAGTGGATCTGGCT
CAGGA
[1944 nt withheld, positions 2456-4399]
TGACTCGAGGGGATCCACCGGATCTAGATAACTGATCACTGTGGAATCAGAGAGACTGCCCCTCTCCCTC
TCCCCCCCCTAACGTTACTGGCCGAAGCCGCTTGGAATAAGGCCGGTGTGCGTTTGTCTATATGTTATTT
TCCACCATATTGCCGTCTTTTGGCAATGTGAGGGCCCGGAAACCTGGCCCTGTCTTCTTGACGAGCATTC
CTAGGGGTCTTTCCCCTCTCGCCAAAGGAATGCAAGGTCTGTTGAATGTCGTGAAGGAAGCAGTTCCTCT
GGAAGCTTCTTGAAGACAAACAACGTCTGTAGCGACCCTTTGCAGGCAGCGGAACCCCCCACCTGGCGAC
AGGTGCCTCTGCGGCCAAAAGCCACGTGTATAAGATACACCTGCAAAGGCGGCACAACCCCAGTGCCACG
TTGTGAGTTGGATAGTTGTGGAAAGAGTCAAATGGCTCTCCTCAAGCGTATTCAACAAGGGGCTGAAGGA
TGCCCAGAAGGTACCCCATTGTATGGGATCTGATCTGGGGCCTCGGTGCACATGCTTTACATGTGTTTAG
TCGAGGTTAAAAAAACGTCTAGGCCCCCCGAACCACGGGGACGTGGTTTTCCTTTGAAAAACACGATGAT
AATATGGCCACAACCATGGATTATAAAGATCATGACGGGGACTATAAGGATCACGATATTGACTACAAGG
ATGACGACGACAAAGGTTCTGGCAGTGGCAGCGGAGCTTCTAACTTTACTCAGTTCGTTCTCGTCGACAA
TGGCGGAACTGGCGACGTGACTGTCGCCCCAAGCAACTTCGCTAACGGGATCGCTGAATGGATCAGCTCT
AACTCGCGTTCACAGGCTTACAAAGTAACCTGTAGCGTTCGTCAGAGCTCTGCGCAGAATCGCAAATACA
CCATCAAAGTCGAGGTGCCTAAAGGCGCCTGGCGTTCGTACTTAAATATGGAACTAACCATTCCAATTTT
CGCCACGAATTCCGACTGCGAGCTTATTGTTAAGGCAATGCAAGGTCTCCTAAAAGATGGAAACCCGATT
CCCTCAGCAATCGCAGCAAACTCCGGCATCTACGCAATGGCTTCTAACTTTACTCAGTTCGTTCTCGTCG
ACAATGGCGGAACTGGCGACGTGACTGTCGCCCCAAGCAACTTCGCTAACGGGATCGCTGAATGGATCAG
CTCTAACTCGCGTTCACAGGCTTACAAAGTAACCTGTAGCGTTCGTCAGAGCTCTGCGCAGAATCGCAAA
TACACCATCAAAGTCGAGGTGCCTAAAGGCGCCTGGCGTTCGTACTTAAATATGGAACTAACCATTCCAA
TTTTCGCCACGAATTCCGACTGCGAGCTTATTGTTAAGGCAATGCAAGGTCTCCTAAAAGATGGAAACCC
GATTCCCTCAGCAATCGCAGCAAACTCCGGCATCTACGGCTCCGGAGGCTCTGGTAGCGGATCCGGTGGC
ATGGCGGCAGCCGCAGCGGCAGGGGCTGGGCCAGAGATGGTCCGCGGGCAGGTGTTCGACGTGGGGCCGC
GCTACACCAACCTCTCGTACATCGGCGAGGGCGCCTACGGCATGGTGTGCTCTGCTTATGATAATGTCAA
CAAAGTTCGAGTAGCTATCAAGAAAATCAGCCCCTTTGAGCACCAGACCTACTGCCAGAGAACCCTGAGG
GAGATAAAAATCTTACTGCGCTTCAGACATGAGAACATCATTGGAATCAATGACATTATTCGAGCACCAA
CCATCGAGCAAATGAAAGATGTATATATAGTACAGGACCTCATGGAAACAGATCTTTACAAGCTCTTGAA
GACACAACACCTCAGCAATGACCATATCTGCTATTTTCTCTACCAGATCCTCAGAGGGTTAAAATATATC
CATTCAGCTAACGTTCTGCACCGTGACCTCAAGCCTTCCAACCTGCTGCTCAACACCACCTGTGATCTCA
AGATCTGTGACTTTGGCCTGGCCCGTGTTGCAGATCCAGACCATGATCACACAGGGTTCCTGACAGAATA
TGTGGCCACACGTTGGTACAGGGCTCCAGAAATTATGTTGAATTCCAAGGGCTACACCAAGTCCATTGAT
ATTTGGTCTGTAGGCTGCATTCTGGCAGAAATGCTTTCTAACAGGCCCATCTTTCCAGGGAAGCATTATC
TTGACCAGCTGAACCACATTTTGGGTATTCTTGGATCCCCATCACAAGAAGACCTGAATTGTATAATAAA
TTTAAAAGCTAGGAACTATTTGCTTTCTCTTCCACACAAAAATAAGGTGCCATGGAACAGGCTGTTCCCA
AATGCTGACTCCAAAGCTCTGGACTTATTGGACAAAATGTTGACATTCAACCCACACAAGAGGATTGAAG
TAGAACAGGCTCTGGCCCACCCATATCTGGAGCAGTATTACGACCCGAGTGACGAGCCCATCGCCGAAGC
ACCATTCAAGTTCGACATGGAATTGGATGACTTGCCTAAGGAAAAGCTCAAAGAACTAATTTTTGAAGAG
ACTGCTAGATTCCAGCCAGGATACAGATCTTAATCTAGAGGGCCCGTTTAAACCCGCTGATCAGCCTCGA
CTGTGCCTTCTAGTTGCCAGCCATCTGTTGTTTGCCCCTCCCCCGTGCCTTCCTTGACCCTGGAAGGTGC
CACTCCCACTGTCCTTTCCTAATAAAATGAGGAAATTGCATCGCATTGTCTGAGTAGGTGTCATTCTATT
CTGGGGGGTGGGGTGGGGCAGGACAGCAAGGGGGAGGATTGGGAAGACAATAGCAGGCATGCTGGGGATG
CGGTGGGCTCTATGGCTTCTGAGGCGGAAAGAACCAGCTGGGGCTCTAGGGGGTATCCCC
[124 nt withheld, positions 7260-7383]
C
[91 nt withheld, positions 7385-7475]
AGGGTGATGGTTCACGTACCTAGAAGTTCCTATTCCGAAGTTCCTATTCTCTAGAAAGTATAGGAACTTC
CTTGGCCAAAAAGCCTGAACTCACCGCGACGTCTGTCGAGAAGTTTCTGATCGAAAAGTTCGACAGCGTC
TCCGACCTGATGCAGCTCTCGGAGGGCGAAGAATCTCGTGCTTTCAGCTTCGATGTAGGAGGGCGTGGAT
ATGTCCTGCGGGTAAATAGCTGCGCCGATGGTTTCTACAAAGATCGTTATGTTTATCGGCACTTTGCATC
GGCCGCGCTCCCGATTCCGGAAGTGCTTGACATTGGGGAATTCAGCGAGAGCCTGACCTATTGCATCTCC
CGCCGTGCACAGGGTGTCACGTTGCAAGACCTGCCTGAAACCGAACTGCCCGCTGTTCTGCAGCCGGTCG
CGGAGGCCATGGATGCGATCGCTGCGGCCGATCTTAGCCAGACGAGCGGGTTCGGCCCATTCGGACCGCA
AGGAATCGGTCAATACACTACATGGCGTGATTTCATATGCGCGATTGCTGATCCCCATGTGTATCACTGG
CAAACTGTGATGGACGACACCGTCAGTGCGTCCGTCGCGCAGGCTCTCGATGAGCTGATGCTTTGGGCCG
AGGACTGCCCCGAAGTCCGGCACCTCGTGCACGCGGATTTCGGCTCCAACAATGTCCTGACGGACAATGG
CCGCATAACAGCGGTCATTGACTGGAGCGAGGCGATGTTCGGGGATTCCCAATACGAGGTCGCCAACATC
TTCTTCTGGAGGCCGTGGTTGGCTTGTATGGAGCAGCAGACGCGCTACTTCGAGCGGAGGCATCCGGAGC
TTGCAGGATCGCCGCGGCTCCGGGCGTATATGCTCCGCATTGGTCTTGACCAACTCTATCAGAGCTTGGT
TGACGGCAATTTCGATGATGCAGCTTGGGCGCAGGGTCGATGCGACGCAATCGTCCGATCCGGAGCCGGG
ACTGTCGGGCGTACACAAATCGCCCGCAGAAGCGCGGCCGTCTGGACCGATGGCTGTGTAGAAGTACTCG
CCGATAGTGGAAACCGACGCCCCAGCACTCGTCCGAGGGCAAAGGAATAGCACGTACTACGAGATTTCGA
TTCCACCGCCGCCTTCTATGAAAGGTTGGGCTTCGGAATCGTTTTCCGGGACGCCGGCTGGATGATCCTC
CAGCGCGGGGATCTCATGCTGGAGTTCTTCGCCCACCCCAACTTGTTTATTGCAGCTTATAATGGTTACA
AATAAAGCAATAGCATCACAAATTTCACAAATAAAGCATTTTTTTCACTGCATTCTAGTTGTGGTTTGTC
CAAACTCATCAATGTATCTTATCATGTCTGTATACCGTCGACCTCTAGCTAGAGCTTGGCGTAATCATGG
TCATAGCTGTTTCCTGTGTGAAATTGTTATCCGCTCACAATTCCACACAACATACGAGCCGGAAGCATAA
AGTGTAAAGCCTGGGGTGCCTAATGAGTGAGCTAACTCACATTAATTGCGTTGCGCTCACTGCCCGCTTT
CCAGTCGGGAAACCTGTCGTGCCAGCTGCATTAATGAATCGGCCAACGCGCGGGGAGAGGCGGTTTGCGT
ATTGGGCGCTCTTCCGCTTCCTCGCTCACTGACTCGCTGCGCTCGGTCGTTCGGCTGCGGCGAGCGGTAT
CAGCTCACTCAAAGGCGGTAATACGGTTATCCACAGAATCAGGGGATAACGCAGGAAAGAACATGTGAGC
AAAAGGCCAGCAAAAGGCCAGGAACCGTAAAAAGGCCGCGTTGCTGGCGTTTTTCCATAGGCTCCGCCCC
CCTGACGAGCATCACAAAAATCGACGCTCAAGTCAGAGGTGGCGAAACCCGACAGGACTATAAAGATACC
AGGCGTTTCCCCCTGGAAGCTCCCTCGTGCGCTCTCCTGTTCCGACCCTGCCGCTTACCGGATACCTGTC
CGCCTTTCTCCCTTCGGGAAGCGTGGCGCTTTCTCATAGCTCACGCTGTAGGTATCTCAGTTCGGTGTAG
GTCGTTCGCTCCAAGCTGGGCTGTGTGCACGAACCCCCCGTTCAGCCCGACCGCTGCGCCTTATCCGGTA
ACTATCGTCTTGAGTCCAACCCGGTAAGACACGACTTATCGCCACTGGCAGCAGCCA
Features (pLannotate 1.2.2; 27 found; start..end, strand, type, name):
    404..1264    -  CDS            AmpR: β-lactamase; bla; confers resistance to ampicillin, carbenicillin, and related antibiotics
   1265..1369    -  promoter       AmpR promoter: bla
   1428..1480    -  misc_feature   bom (fragment): basis of mobility region from pBR322
   1635..2014    +  enhancer       CMV enhancer: human cytomegalovirus immediate early enhancer
   2015..2218    +  promoter       CMV promoter: human cytomegalovirus (CMV) immediate early promoter
   2220..2239    +  promoter       PLtetO-1 promoter (fragment): modified phage lambda PL promoter with tet operator sites (Lutz and Bujard, 1997)
   2241..2260    +  promoter       PLtetO-1 promoter (fragment): modified phage lambda PL promoter with tet operator sites (Lutz and Bujard, 1997)
   2268..2301    +  promoter       TRE3GV promoter (fragment): 3rd-generation Tet-responsive promoter that can be activated by binding of Tet-On® 3G, optimized for retroviral and lentiviral vectors
   2456..4399    +  CDS            RAF1 (sequence withheld): RAF1_HUMAN - Also known as RAF. Experimental evidence at protein level: Swiss-Prot protein existence level 1. Serine/threonine-protein kinase that acts as a regulatory link between the membrane-associated Ras GTPases and the MAPK/ERK cascade, and this critical regulatory link functions as a switch determining cell fate decisions including proliferation, differentiation, apoptosis, survival and oncogenic transformation. RAF1 activation initiates a mitogen-activated protein kinase (MAPK) cascade that comprises a sequential phosphorylation of the dual-specific MAPK kinases (MAP2K1/MEK1 and MAP2K2
   4569..5031    +  misc_feature   IRES: internal ribosome entry site (IRES) of the encephalomyocarditis virus (EMCV)
   5093..5109    +  CDS            3xFLAG (fragment): three tandem FLAG® epitope tags
   5135..5333    +  CDS            MS2 (fragment): bacteriophage MS2 coat protein binds to a specific stem-loop structure in the viral RNA (Peabody, 1993)
   5339..5482    +  CDS            MS2 (fragment): bacteriophage MS2 coat protein binds to a specific stem-loop structure in the viral RNA (Peabody, 1993)
   5486..5836    +  CDS            CAPSD_BPMS2 (fragment): Experimental evidence at protein level: Swiss-Prot protein existence level 1. Acts as a translational repressor of viral replicase synthesis late in infection. This latter function is the result of capsid protein interaction with an RNA hairpin which contains the replicase ribosome-binding site. From Escherichia phage MS2 (Bacteriophage MS2).
   5900..6949    +  CDS            Mapk1: MK01_MOUSE - Also known as Erk2, Mapk, Prkm1. Experimental evidence at protein level: Swiss-Prot protein existence level 1. Acts as a transcriptional repressor. Binds to a [GC]AAA[GC] consensus sequence. Repress the expression of interferon gamma-induced genes. Seems to bind to the promoter of CCL5, DMP1, IFIH1, IFITM1, IRF7, IRF9, LAMP3, OAS1, OAS2, OAS3 and STAT1. Transcriptional activity is independent of kinase activity. From Mus musculus (Mouse).
   6990..7214    +  polyA_signal   bGH poly(A) signal: bovine growth hormone polyadenylation signal
   7218..7239    +  promoter       SV40 promoter (fragment): SV40 enhancer and early promoter
   7260..7493    +  rep_origin     f1 ori (fragment) (sequence partly withheld): f1 bacteriophage origin of replication; arrow indicates direction of (+) strand synthesis
   7498..7545    +  protein_bind   FRT: FLP-mediated recombination occurs in the 8-bp core sequence TCTAGAAA (Turan and Bode, 2011). FLP recombinase from the Saccharomyces cerevisiae 2μ plasmid
   7553..8575    +  CDS            HygR: aminoglycoside phosphotransferase from E. coli; aph(4)-Ia; confers resistance to hygromycin
   8585..8710    +  CDS            ble (fragment): BLE_KLEPN - Experimental evidence at protein level: Swiss-Prot protein existence level 1. Binding protein with a strong affinity to the bleomycin family of antibiotics. Binds to CL990; an antimitotic-antibiotic compound. From Klebsiella pneumoniae.
   8705..8826    +  polyA_signal   SV40 poly(A) signal: SV40 polyadenylation signal
   8899..8915    -  protein_bind   lac operator: The lac repressor binds to the lac operator to inhibit transcription in E. coli. This inhibition can be relieved by adding lactose or isopropyl-β-D-thiogalactopyranoside (IPTG). lac repressor encoded by lacI
   8923..8953    -  promoter       lac promoter: promoter for the E. coli lac operon
   8968..8989    -  protein_bind   CAP binding site: CAP binding activates transcription in the presence of cAMP. E. coli catabolite activator protein
   9002..9094    -  CDS            lacI (fragment): lac repressor; lacI; The lac repressor binds to the lac operator to inhibit transcription in E. coli. This inhibition can be relieved by adding lactose or isopropyl-β-D-thiogalactopyranoside (IPTG).
   9277..233     -  rep_origin     ori (across the origin): high-copy-number ColE1/pMB1/pBR322/pUC origin of replication
