[The description below was written by a language model from this plasmid's Addgene catalogue record and pLannotate feature annotations shown in this document.]
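Description:
CRaf-IRES-pErk reporter is a 9.6 kb mammalian expression plasmid built on a pcDNA5 backbone. It is maintained in E. coli at high copy through a ColE1/pUC-type origin and selected with ampicillin via the β-lactamase gene. The backbone also carries an FRT site placed directly upstream of a hygromycin resistance coding sequence followed by an SV40 poly(A) signal. This arrangement is characteristic of FLP-mediated integration vectors, in which the marker is expressed only after recombination into a matching genomic site. The record, however, describes this plasmid's use as transient expression.

The payload is a single bicistronic transcript driven by the CMV enhancer/promoter and terminated by the bGH poly(A) signal. Short tet-operator-like fragments annotated just downstream of the promoter suggest a tetracycline-regulatable CMV/TetO configuration, although the catalogue fields do not comment on this. The first open reading frame encodes human CRaf (RAF1), the serine/threonine kinase that links Ras to the MEK/ERK cascade, with an N-terminal Myc tag according to the catalogue entry. An EMCV IRES then permits cap-independent translation of the second cistron, 3xFLAG-tdMCP-Erk2. In this fusion, a tandem dimer of the bacteriophage MS2 coat protein, which binds a specific RNA stem-loop, is joined to Erk2 (MAPK1). The catalogue lists the insert as human, while the automated annotation matched the Erk2 region best to the mouse orthologue.

The plasmid is used in LABEL-seq MAPK activity assays. Co-expressing CRaf with the Erk2 reporter from one transcript ties each CRaf construct to a readout of downstream Erk phosphorylation. The RNA-binding tdMCP domain and the FLAG epitope presumably let the reporter protein be recovered along with bound RNA, though the record does not spell out these mechanics.
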