Addgene plasmid #226170: CRaf-IRES-pErk reporter
Purpose: Used to transiently express Myc-tagged CRaf with the pErk reporter. Used in LABEL-seq MAPK activity assays.
Depositing lab: Dustin Maly. Depositing organization: University of Washington. Publication: Multiplexed profiling of intracellular protein abundance, activity, interactions and druggability with LABEL-seq. Simon JJ, Fowler DM, Maly DJ. Nat Methods. 2024 Nov;21(11):2094-2106. doi: 10.1038/s41592-024-02456-7. Epub 2024 Oct 21. PubMed 39433876.
Backbone
  Vector backbone: pcDNA5
  Total vector size (bp): 9632
  Vector type: Mammalian Expression
  Selectable markers: Hygromycin
Growth in bacteria
  Bacterial resistance: Ampicillin, 100 μg/mL
  Growth temperature: 37°C
  Growth strain: DH5alpha
  Copy number: High Copy
Gene/Insert
  Gene/Insert name: Myc-CRaf-IRES-3xFlag-tdMCP-Erk2 (alt names: CRaf; Erk2)
  Species: H. sapiens (human)
  Entrez Gene: MAPK1 (a.k.a. ERK, ERK-2, ERK2, ERT1, MAPK2, NS13, P42MAPK, PRKM1, PRKM2, p38, p40, p41, p41mapk, p42-MAPK); RAF1 (a.k.a. CMD1NN, CRAF, NS5, Raf-1, c-Raf)
  Tag / fusion protein: Myc (N terminal on insert); 3xFlag-tdMCP (N terminal on insert)
Terms and licenses: Academic/Nonprofit Terms; Industry Terms: Not Available to Industry
How to cite: CRaf-IRES-pErk reporter was a gift from Dustin Maly (Addgene plasmid # 226170 ; http://n2t.net/addgene:226170 ; RRID:Addgene_226170)
